>Addgene plasmid #170517 | pTR(EF)-tRNA(Q) | addgene full sequence | sequence record 334636 | Addgene NGS Result
CTTTCCTGCGTTATCCCCTGATTCTGTGGATAACCGTATTACCGCCTTTGAGTGAGCTGATACCGCTCGC
CGCAGCCGAACGACCGAGCGCAGCGAGTCAGTGAGCGAGGAAGCGGAAGAGCGCCCAATACGCAAACCGC
CTCTCCCCGCGCGTTGGCCGATTCATTAATGCAGCTGGCACGACAGGTTTCCCGACTGGAAAGCGGGCAG
TGAGCGCAACGCAATTAATACGCGTACCGCTAGCCAGGAAGAGTTTGTAGAAACGCAAAAAGGCCATCCG
TCAGGATGGCCTTCTGCTTAGTTTGATGCCTGGCAGTTTATGGCGGGCGTCCTGCCCGCCACCCTCCGGG
CCGTTGCTTCACAACGTTCAAATCCGCTCCCGGCGGATTTGTCCTACTCAGGAGAGCGTTCACCGACAAA
CAACAGATAAAACGAAAGGCCCAGTCTTCCGACTGAGCCTTTCGTTTTATTTGATGCCTGGCAGTTCCCT
ACTCTCGCGTTAACGCTAGCATGGATGTTTTCCCAGTCACGACGTTGTAAAACGACGGCCAGTCTTAAGC
TCGGGCCGCTCTTCACGGGTTTAAGAGCTATGCTGGAAACAGCATAGCAAGTTTAAATAAGGCTAGTCCG
TTATCAACTTGAAAAAGTGGCACCGAGTCGGTGCCAGCGCGGTTCCATGGTGTAATGGTTAGCACTCAGG
ACTCTGAATCCTGCGATCCGAGTTCAAATCTCGGTGGAACCTGAGGAACTGATATCCCCTATAGTGAGTC
GTATTACATGGTCATAGCTGTTTCCTGGCAGCTCTGGCCCGTGTCTCAAAATCTCTGATGTTACATTGCA
CAAGATAAAAATATATCATCATGAACAATAAAACTGTCTGCTTACATAAACAGTAATACAAGGGGTGTTA
TGAGCCATATTCAACGGGAAACGTCGAGGCCGCGATTAAATTCCAACATGGATGCTGATTTATATGGGTA
TAAATGGGCTCGCGATAATGTCGGGCAATCAGGTGCGACAATCTATCGCTTGTATGGGAAGCCCGATGCG
CCAGAGTTGTTTCTGAAACATGGCAAAGGTAGCGTTGCCAATGATGTTACAGATGAGATGGTCAGACTAA
ACTGGCTGACGGAATTTATGCCTCTTCCGACCATCAAGCATTTTATCCGTACTCCTGATGATGCATGGTT
ACTCACCACTGCGATCCCCGGAAAAACAGCATTCCAGGTATTAGAAGAATATCCTGATTCAGGTGAAAAT
ATTGTTGATGCGCTGGCAGTGTTCCTGCGCCGGTTGCATTCGATTCCTGTTTGTAATTGTCCTTTTAACA
GCGATCGCGTATTTCGTCTCGCTCAGGCGCAATCACGAATGAATAACGGTTTGGTTGATGCGAGTGATTT
TGATGACGAGCGTAATGGCTGGCCTGTTGAACAAGTCTGGAAAGAAATGCATAAACTTTTGCCATTCTCA
CCGGATTCAGTCGTCACTCATGGTGATTTCTCACTTGATAACCTTATTTTTGACGAGGGGAAATTAATAG
GTTGTATTGATGTTGGACGAGTCGGAATCGCAGACCGATACCAGGATCTTGCCATCCTATGGAACTGCCT
CGGTGAGTTTTCTCCTTCATTACAGAAACGGCTTTTTCAAAAATATGGTATTGATAATCCTGATATGAAT
AAATTGCAGTTTCATTTGATGCTCGATGAGTTTTTCTAATCAGAATTGGTTAATTGGTTGTAACACTGGC
AGAGCATTACGCTGACTTGACGGGACGGCGCAAGCTCATGACCAAAATCCCTTAACGTGAGTTACGCGTC
GTTCCACTGAGCGTCAGACCCCGTAGAAAAGATCAAAGGATCTTCTTGAGATCCTTTTTTTCTGCGCGTA
ATCTGCTGCTTGCAAACAAAAAAACCACCGCTACCAGCGGTGGTTTGTTTGCCGGATCAAGAGCTACCAA
CTCTTTTTCCGAAGGTAACTGGCTTCAGCAGAGCGCAGATACCAAATACTGTTCTTCTAGTGTAGCCGTA
GTTAGGCCACCACTTCAAGAACTCTGTAGCACCGCCTACATACCTCGCTCTGCTAATCCTGTTACCAGTG
GCTGCTGCCAGTGGCGATAAGTCGTGTCTTACCGGGTTGGACTCAAGACGATAGTTACCGGATAAGGCGC
AGCGGTCGGGCTGAACGGGGGGTTCGTGCACACAGCCCAGCTTGGAGCGAACGACCTACACCGAACTGAG
ATACCTACAGCGTGAGCTATGAGAAAGCGCCACGCTTCCCGAAGGGAGAAAGGCGGACAGGTATCCGGTA
AGCGGCAGGGTCGGAACAGGAGAGCGCACGAGGGAGCTTCCAGGGGGAAACGCCTGGTATCTTTATAGTC
CTGTCGGGTTTCGCCACCTCTGACTTGAGCGTCGATTTTTGTGATGCTCGTCAGGGGGGCGGAGCCTATG
GAAAAACGCCAGCAACGCGGCCTTTTTACGGTTCCTGGCCTTTTGCTGGCCTTTTGCTCACATGTT
Features (pLannotate 1.2.2; 9 found; start..end, strand, type, name):
    121..213     +  CDS            lacI (fragment): lac repressor; lacI; The lac repressor binds to the lac operator to inhibit transcription in E. coli. This inhibition can be relieved by adding lactose or isopropyl-β-D-thiogalactopyranoside (IPTG).
    268..295     -  terminator     rrnB T2 terminator: transcription terminator T2 from the E. coli rrnB gene
    427..470     +  terminator     rrnB T1 terminator: Escherichia coli rrnB; transcription terminator T1 from the E. coli rrnB gene
    517..553     -  CDS            lacZα (fragment): LacZα fragment of β-galactosidase; lacZ fragment
    597..664     +  misc_RNA       tracrRNA (fragment): trans-activating CRISPR RNA for the Streptococcus pyogenes CRISPR/Cas9 system
    670..741     +  ncRNA          tRNA: Accession: RF00005 - tRNA
    758..776     -  promoter       T7 promoter: promoter for bacteriophage T7 RNA polymerase
    910..1719    +  CDS            KanR: aminoglycoside phosphotransferase; aph(3')-Ia; confers resistance to kanamycin in bacteria or G418 (Geneticin®) in eukaryotes
   1866..2454    +  rep_origin     ori: high-copy-number ColE1/pMB1/pBR322/pUC origin of replication
