[The description below was written by a language model from this plasmid's Addgene catalogue record and pLannotate feature annotations shown in this document.]
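Description:
pTR(EF)-tRNA(Q) is a small (about 2.5 kb) bacterial plasmid built on the pDONR221 backbone that serves purely as a PCR template, not as an expression or delivery vector. It is maintained in E. coli at high copy through a ColE1/pUC-type origin of replication and selected with kanamycin via an aminoglycoside phosphotransferase (KanR) gene. The remaining annotated backbone elements are the rrnB T1 and T2 transcription terminators, short lacI and lacZα fragments, and a T7 promoter next to the insert. These are carried over from the donor vector and have no stated role in the plasmid's use. M13 forward and reverse primer sites flank the insert for sequencing.

The payload is a 164 bp insert, introduced by Gibson cloning, made up of a guide RNA scaffold followed directly by a tRNA. The feature table annotates it as a fragment of the Streptococcus pyogenes tracrRNA, which corresponds to the Cas9-binding gRNA core. The "(EF)" in the name marks a particular scaffold variant that the record does not define further. The tRNA, judging by the "(Q)" designation and the listed species, is presumably a Drosophila melanogaster glutamine tRNA.

The scaffold-tRNA unit is amplified with primers that add spacer (targeting) sequences, and the products are assembled into the companion vectors pAC-U63-tgRNA-nlsBFP or pAC-U63-tgRNA-Gal80. In such tRNA-gRNA designs, several guides are transcribed as a single polycistronic RNA. Endogenous tRNA-processing enzymes then cleave at the tRNA spacers to release the individual gRNAs. The plasmid belongs to a toolkit for multiplexed, tissue-specific CRISPR/Cas9 mutagenesis in Drosophila.
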