Addgene plasmid #170517: pTR(EF)-tRNA(Q)
Purpose: PCR template vector for amplifying gRNAcore(EF)-tRNA(Q) fragment; used together with pAC-U63-tgRNA-nlsBFP or pAC-U63-tgRNA-Gal80
Depositing lab: Chun Han. Depositing organization: Cornell University. Publication: Upgraded CRISPR/Cas9 tools for tissue-specific mutagenesis in Drosophila. Koreman GT, Xu Y, Hu Q, Zhang Z, Allen SE, Wolfner MF, Wang B, Han C. Proc Natl Acad Sci U S A. 2021 Apr 6;118(14). pii: 2014255118. doi: 10.1073/pnas.2014255118. PubMed 33782117.
Backbone
  Vector backbone: pDONR221
  Backbone size w/o insert (bp): 2352
  Total vector size (bp): 2516
  Vector type: PCR template vector for amplifying gRNAcore(EF)-tRNA(Q) fragment; used together with pAC-U63-tgRNA-nlsBFP or pAC-U63-tgRNA-Gal80
Growth in bacteria
  Bacterial resistance: Kanamycin, 50 μg/mL
  Growth temperature: 37°C
  Growth strain: DH5alpha
  Copy number: High Copy
Gene/Insert
  Gene/Insert name: gRNAcore(EF)-tRNA(Q)
  Species: D. melanogaster (fly)
  Insert size (bp): 164
  Cloning method: Gibson Cloning
  Sequencing primers: 5′ M13 forward primer; 3′ M13 reverse primer
Terms and licenses: Academic/Nonprofit Terms; Industry Terms: Not Available to Industry
Depositor comments: For more information about the Han Lab Drosophila Transgenic Vectors, please visit: https://han.wicmb.cornell.edu/han-lab-drosophila-transgenic-vectors/
How to cite: pTR(EF)-tRNA(Q) was a gift from Chun Han (Addgene plasmid # 170517 ; http://n2t.net/addgene:170517 ; RRID:Addgene_170517)
